Addgene plasmid #114149: pET28a-clbH-A1
Purpose: Expresses ClbH-A1
Depositing lab: Emily Balskus. Depositing organization: Harvard University. Publication: Characterization of Polyketide Synthase Machinery from the pks Island Facilitates Isolation of a Candidate Precolibactin. Zha L, Wilson MR, Brotherton CA, Balskus EP. ACS Chem Biol. 2016 May 20;11(5):1287-95. doi: 10.1021/acschembio.6b00014. Epub 2016 Mar 1. PubMed 26890481.
Backbone
  Vector backbone: pET28a
  Total vector size (bp): 6944
  Vector type: Bacterial Expression
Growth in bacteria
  Bacterial resistance: Kanamycin, 50 μg/mL
  Growth temperature: 37°C
  Growth strain: DH5alpha
  Copy number: Unknown
Gene/Insert
  Gene/Insert name: clbH-A1
  Species: E. coli
  Mutation: Contains only the A1 domain of ClbH
  GenBank ID: CAJ76292
  Tag / fusion protein: 6xHis-thrombin-T7 tag (N terminal on insert)
Terms and licenses: Academic/Nonprofit Terms; Industry Terms: Not Available to Industry
How to cite: pET28a-clbH-A1 was a gift from Emily Balskus (Addgene plasmid # 114149 ; http://n2t.net/addgene:114149 ; RRID:Addgene_114149)
