[The description below was written by a language model from this plasmid's Addgene catalogue record and pLannotate feature annotations shown in this document.]
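Description:
pET28a-clbH-A1 is a bacterial expression plasmid of about 6.9 kb, built on the pET28a backbone, for producing the isolated A1 domain of ClbH from E. coli. ClbH is encoded in the pks island that directs colibactin biosynthesis, and the record specifies that only the A1 domain, not the full-length protein, is present. The plasmid is selected with kanamycin through the aph(3')-Ia (KanR) gene. It replicates from a pBR322-type ColE1 origin accompanied by the bom region and the rop gene, which holds copy number down. An f1 origin is also present, along with short tetracycline-resistance gene fragments that are backbone remnants rather than functional markers.

Expression follows the standard pET arrangement. A T7 promoter is followed directly by a lac operator and the T7 gene 10 ribosome binding site, and the T7 terminator lies downstream. The plasmid also carries lacI, so transcription is repressed until IPTG is added in a host that supplies T7 RNA polymerase. The insert is not annotated in the feature table, but it would occupy the unannotated interval between the N-terminal tag region and the vector's downstream His-tag sequence. It is fused at its N terminus to a 6xHis tag, a thrombin cleavage site and the T7 tag, which allows nickel-affinity purification and optional removal of the His tag. The annotation labels the His stretch as a fragment of a composite tag, but this corresponds to the 6xHis described in the catalogue entry. Whether the downstream vector-encoded His sequence is translated is not stated.

The construct is intended for overexpression and purification of ClbH-A1, and the associated work concerns characterising the pks island biosynthetic enzymes.
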