Features (pLannotate 1.2.2; 21 found; start..end, strand, type, name):
    203..221     +  promoter       T7 promoter: promoter for bacteriophage T7 RNA polymerase
    222..246     +  protein_bind   lac operator: The lac repressor binds to the lac operator to inhibit transcription in E. coli. This inhibition can be relieved by adding lactose or isopropyl-β-D-thiogalactopyranoside (IPTG). lac repressor encoded by lacI
    261..283     +  RBS            RBS: efficient ribosome binding site from bacteriophage T7 gene 10 (Olins and Rangwala, 1989)
    302..318     +  CDS            capTEV™ (fragment): composite tag for in vivo biotinylation, TEV protease cleavage, and 6xHis tagging
    329..346     +  CDS            thrombin site: thrombin recognition and cleavage site
    350..382     +  CDS            T7 tag (gene 10 leader): leader peptide from bacteriophage T7 gene 10 promotes efficient translation in E. coli
   2007..2024    +  CDS            9xHis (fragment): 9xHis affinity tag
   2034..2083    +  CDS            SET1 (fragment): solubility-enhancement tag derived from T7 phage gene 10B
   2091..2138    +  terminator     T7 terminator: transcription terminator for bacteriophage T7 RNA polymerase
   2175..2603    +  rep_origin     f1 ori (sequence partly withheld): f1 bacteriophage origin of replication; arrow indicates direction of (+) strand synthesis
   2656..2713    +  promoter       AmpR promoter (fragment): bla
   2722..3537    -  CDS            KanR: aminoglycoside phosphotransferase; aph(3')-Ia; confers resistance to kanamycin in bacteria or G418 (Geneticin®) in eukaryotes
   3659..4247    +  rep_origin     ori: high-copy-number ColE1/pMB1/pBR322/pUC origin of replication
   4433..4572    -  misc_feature   bom: basis of mobility region from pBR322
   4674..4865    -  CDS            rop: Rop protein, which maintains plasmids at low copy number; rop
   4882..5262    +  CDS            YPB1_ECOLX: Protein predicted: Swiss-Prot protein existence level 4. From Escherichia coli.
   5334..5625    -  CDS            TcR (fragment): tetracycline efflux protein; tet; confers resistance to tetracycline
   5640..5661    -  protein_bind   CAP binding site: CAP binding activates transcription in the presence of cAMP. E. coli catabolite activator protein
   5674..6756    -  CDS            lacI: lac repressor; lacI; The lac repressor binds to the lac operator to inhibit transcription in E. coli. This inhibition can be relieved by adding lactose or isopropyl-β-D-thiogalactopyranoside (IPTG).
   6757..6834    -  promoter       lacI promoter: lacI
   6842..181     -  CDS            TcR (fragment) (across the origin): tetracycline efflux protein; tet; confers resistance to tetracycline
>Addgene plasmid #114149 | pET28a-clbH-A1 | addgene full sequence | sequence record 227348 | Addgene NGS Result
GATGGCGCCCAACAGTCCCCCGGCCACGGGGCCTGCCACCATACCCACGCCGAAACAAGCGCTCATGAGC
CCGAAGTGGCGAGCCCGATCTTCCCCATCGGTGATGTCGGCGATATAGGCGCCAGCAACCGCACCTGTGG
CGCCGGTGATGCCGGCCACGATGCGTCCGGCGTAGAGGATCGAGATCTCGATCCCGCGAAATTAATACGA
CTCACTATAGGGGAATTGTGAGCGGATAACAATTCCCCTCTAGAAATAATTTTGTTTAACTTTAAGAAGG
AGATATACCATGGGCAGCAGCCATCATCATCATCATCACAGCAGCGGCCTGGTGCCGCGCGGCAGCCATA
TGGCTAGCATGACTGGTGGACAGCAAATGGGTCGCGGATCCGAATTCATGGAACAGCAAGGGATTATGAG
ACAGTTGCCTACCGACGACCAAACGATAGTCGACTATTTGTATCGTATCGCCGGAGAATATGGGGAAAAA
GCCGCTGTATTGATGGGGGACGCGGCGCTGAGCTATCACGATCTTAATGCACGCTCTAACCAACTGGCGC
ATTATCTGCGTGGGCTGGGGATCGGCGAGGATCGTGTGGTAGCTATCCGCCTGCCGCGCGGCATGGCAAT
GCTGATTGCCATTTTCGCTATTGTAAAAGCTGGTGGTGCCTATTTACCGCTGGCGTACAATGCACCGCGT
AGCCGCATTGAAAATATACTGAGCAACAGCGGCGCTGTTTGTCTGATCGGTACTGACGATGGTGATCGCT
GGCCGATTCCTCGCGTCGAAATCGACAGCGCGGCGGTCAGTGCCATGCCAACGACGGATCTGCGTTACCG
ACCACATGCGCGGCAACTGGCGTATATTATTTACACCTCCGGTTCCACCGGTGTCCCTAAAGGGGTGGCG
ACGGAACATGCAGCGCTGCTAAACCGAATTGTCTGGATGCAGAACGCTTATCCTATCAGTTCTCAGGACG
TGCTGTTTCAGAAGACGGTGTACACCTTTGACGTCTCTGTCTGGGAGATGTTCTGGTGGGCGATGTACGG
CGCATCTGTAGTGCTGTTACCGTCCGGACTGGAGAGCGATCCGCGAACCTTGGCTCGACTGATTCAGCGT
CACCGCGTGTCGGTTGTGCACTTTGTCCCTTCGATGCTGAACCTGTTTGTCGAGTATCTGGAGATGAAAC
AGGATCCTCGTTTGACCGCCTCATTGCGATTAGTGTTTTCCAGCGGTGAGAAACTCACGGTCCACAGTGT
GGCTCGCTTTTATCAATCGGTGGCGCAGGGTGATCTTATAAATCTCTATGGCCCGACCGAAGCAGCAATC
GATGTCAGTCATCACCGCTGCCTGCGCGGGTACGACTACGACGATATCCCTATCGGTCAAGCGATTGACG
GTTGCCGACTCTATGTGCTGGATGACCATGGTAATCCGGTAGCAGACGGCGAAGAGGGCGAACTGTATCT
CGCTGGTATCGGGCTGGCACGTGGCTATCTCAACAACGTGGCGTTAACTGATCGCTGTTTTACTATACAT
CCAACTTTGCGCCATTTAGGGAAACCGGAGCGGCTGTATAAAACTGGAGATCTGGTGTGGCGCGACGGGG
AAAGCCAACAAATTCATTACATTGGCCGTAATGATTTTCAGATTAAAATTAGAGGGTTGCGCGTTGAATT
GGGAGAAATCGAAGCCCATGCGATGCGTTTCCCGGGGGTACAGCAGGCAGTCGTGGTGGCGGATCAGGAT
GATCCCGACAATCAGTTGATTTACGCTTTTGTCGTCAGTAGCGTGCCGCTCAATTTGGCGGCCTTAATGG
ACGCACTGTCCAAAAACTTGCCTGCCTACATGCTGCCGAACCGTTTGTTGGCAATGTCAGAGTTACCACT
CTCCGACAATGGCAAGTGCTGTCGTAAAACGTTGCTCGACTTGGCGCGGGCGTACTCAGCCAGTCGCGTC
GATTTACGTTAGGAGCTCCGTCGACAAGCTTGCGGCCGCACTCGAGCACCACCACCACCACCACTGAGAT
CCGGCTGCTAACAAAGCCCGAAAGGAAGCTGAGTTGGCTGCTGCCACCGCTGAGCAATAACTAGCATAAC
CCCTTGGGGCCTCTAAACGGGTCTTGAGGGGTTTTTTGCTGAAAGGAGGAACTATATCCGGATTGGCGAA
TGGG
[124 nt withheld, positions 2175-2298]
C
[91 nt withheld, positions 2300-2390]
A
[49 nt withheld, positions 2392-2440]
CCTTTGACGTTGGAGTCCACGTTCTTT
[37 nt withheld, positions 2468-2504]
ACCCTATCTCGGTCTATTCTTTTGATTTATAAGGGATTTTGCCGATTTCGGCCTATTGGTTAAAAAATGA
GCTGATTTAACAAAAATTTAACGCGAATTTTAACAAAATATTAACGCTTACAATTTAGGTGGCACTTTTC
GGGGAAATGTGCGCGGAACCCCTATTTGTTTATTTTTCTAAATACATTCAAATATGTATCCGCTCATGAA
TTAATTCTTAGAAAAACTCATCGAGCATCAAATGAAACTGCAATTTATTCATATCAGGATTATCAATACC
ATATTTTTGAAAAAGCCGTTTCTGTAATGAAGGAGAAAACTCACCGAGGCAGTTCCATAGGATGGCAAGA
TCCTGGTATCGGTCTGCGATTCCGACTCGTCCAACATCAATACAACCTATTAATTTCCCCTCGTCAAAAA
TAAGGTTATCAAGTGAGAAATCACCATGAGTGACGACTGAATCCGGTGAGAATGGCAAAAGTTTATGCAT
TTCTTTCCAGACTTGTTCAACAGGCCAGCCATTACGCTCGTCATCAAAATCACTCGCATCAACCAAACCG
TTATTCATTCGTGATTGCGCCTGAGCGAGACGAAATACGCGATCGCTGTTAAAAGGACAATTACAAACAG
GAATCGAATGCAACCGGCGCAGGAACACTGCCAGCGCATCAACAATATTTTCACCTGAATCAGGATATTC
TTCTAATACCTGGAATGCTGTTTTCCCGGGGATCGCAGTGGTGAGTAACCATGCATCATCAGGAGTACGG
ATAAAATGCTTGATGGTCGGAAGAGGCATAAATTCCGTCAGCCAGTTTAGTCTGACCATCTCATCTGTAA
CATCATTGGCAACGCTACCTTTGCCATGTTTCAGAAACAACTCTGGCGCATCGGGCTTCCCATACAATCG
ATAGATTGTCGCACCTGATTGCCCGACATTATCGCGAGCCCATTTATACCCATATAAATCAGCATCCATG
TTGGAATTTAATCGCGGCCTAGAGCAAGACGTTTCCCGTTGAATATGGCTCATAACACCCCTTGTATTAC
TGTTTATGTAAGCAGACAGTTTTATTGTTCATGACCAAAATCCCTTAACGTGAGTTTTCGTTCCACTGAG
CGTCAGACCCCGTAGAAAAGATCAAAGGATCTTCTTGAGATCCTTTTTTTCTGCGCGTAATCTGCTGCTT
GCAAACAAAAAAACCACCGCTACCAGCGGTGGTTTGTTTGCCGGATCAAGAGCTACCAACTCTTTTTCCG
AAGGTAACTGGCTTCAGCAGAGCGCAGATACCAAATACTGTCCTTCTAGTGTAGCCGTAGTTAGGCCACC
ACTTCAAGAACTCTGTAGCACCGCCTACATACCTCGCTCTGCTAATCCTGTTACCAGTGGCTGCTGCCAG
TGGCGATAAGTCGTGTCTTACCGGGTTGGACTCAAGACGATAGTTACCGGATAAGGCGCAGCGGTCGGGC
TGAACGGGGGGTTCGTGCACACAGCCCAGCTTGGAGCGAACGACCTACACCGAACTGAGATACCTACAGC
GTGAGCTATGAGAAAGCGCCACGCTTCCCGAAGGGAGAAAGGCGGACAGGTATCCGGTAAGCGGCAGGGT
CGGAACAGGAGAGCGCACGAGGGAGCTTCCAGGGGGAAACGCCTGGTATCTTTATAGTCCTGTCGGGTTT
CGCCACCTCTGACTTGAGCGTCGATTTTTGTGATGCTCGTCAGGGGGGCGGAGCCTATGGAAAAACGCCA
GCAACGCGGCCTTTTTACGGTTCCTGGCCTTTTGCTGGCCTTTTGCTCACATGTTCTTTCCTGCGTTATC
CCCTGATTCTGTGGATAACCGTATTACCGCCTTTGAGTGAGCTGATACCGCTCGCCGCAGCCGAACGACC
GAGCGCAGCGAGTCAGTGAGCGAGGAAGCGGAAGAGCGCCTGATGCGGTATTTTCTCCTTACGCATCTGT
GCGGTATTTCACACCGCAATGGTGCACTCTCAGTACAATCTGCTCTGATGCCGCATAGTTAAGCCAGTAT
ACACTCCGCTATCGCTACGTGACTGGGTCATGGCTGCGCCCCGACACCCGCCAACACCCGCTGACGCGCC
CTGACGGGCTTGTCTGCTCCCGGCATCCGCTTACAGACAAGCTGTGACCGTCTCCGGGAGCTGCATGTGT
CAGAGGTTTTCACCGTCATCACCGAAACGCGCGAGGCAGCTGCGGTAAAGCTCATCAGCGTGGTCGTGAA
GCGATTCACAGATGTCTGCCTGTTCATCCGCGTCCAGCTCGTTGAGTTTCTCCAGAAGCGTTAATGTCTG
GCTTCTGATAAAGCGGGCCATGTTAAGGGCGGTTTTTTCCTGTTTGGTCACTGATGCCTCCGTGTAAGGG
GGATTTCTGTTCATGGGGGTAATGATACCGATGAAACGAGAGAGGATGCTCACGATACGGGTTACTGATG
ATGAACATGCCCGGTTACTGGAACGTTGTGAGGGTAAACAACTGGCGGTATGGATGCGGCGGGACCAGAG
AAAAATCACTCAGGGTCAATGCCAGCGCTTCGTTAATACAGATGTAGGTGTTCCACAGGGTAGCCAGCAG
CATCCTGCGATGCAGATCCGGAACATAATGGTGCAGGGCGCTGACTTCCGCGTTTCCAGACTTTACGAAA
CACGGAAACCGAAGACCATTCATGTTGTTGCTCAGGTCGCAGACGTTTTGCAGCAGCAGTCGCTTCACGT
TCGCTCGCGTATCGGTGATTCATTCTGCTAACCAGTAAGGCAACCCCGCCAGCCTAGCCGGGTCCTCAAC
GACAGGAGCACGATCATGCGCACCCGTGGGGCCGCCATGCCGGCGATAATGGCCTGCTTCTCGCCGAAAC
GTTTGGTGGCGGGACCAGTGACGAAGGCTTGAGCGAGGGCGTGCAAGATTCCGAATACCGCAAGCGACAG
GCCGATCATCGTCGCGCTCCAGCGAAAGCGGTCCTCGCCGAAAATGACCCAGAGCGCTGCCGGCACCTGT
CCTACGAGTTGCATGATAAAGAAGACAGTCATAAGTGCGGCGACGATAGTCATGCCCCGCGCCCACCGGA
AGGAGCTGACTGGGTTGAAGGCTCTCAAGGGCATCGGTCGAGATCCCGGTGCCTAATGAGTGAGCTAACT
TACATTAATTGCGTTGCGCTCACTGCCCGCTTTCCAGTCGGGAAACCTGTCGTGCCAGCTGCATTAATGA
ATCGGCCAACGCGCGGGGAGAGGCGGTTTGCGTATTGGGCGCCAGGGTGGTTTTTCTTTTCACCAGTGAG
ACGGGCAACAGCTGATTGCCCTTCACCGCCTGGCCCTGAGAGAGTTGCAGCAAGCGGTCCACGCTGGTTT
GCCCCAGCAGGCGAAAATCCTGTTTGATGGTGGTTAACGGCGGGATATAACATGAGCTGTCTTCGGTATC
GTCGTATCCCACTACCGAGATATCCGCACCAACGCGCAGCCCGGACTCGGTAATGGCGCGCATTGCGCCC
AGCGCCATCTGATCGTTGGCAACCAGCATCGCAGTGGGAACGATGCCCTCATTCAGCATTTGCATGGTTT
GTTGAAAACCGGACATGGCACTCCAGTCGCCTTCCCGTTCCGCTATCGGCTGAATTTGATTGCGAGTGAG
ATATTTATGCCAGCCAGCCAGACGCAGACGCGCCGAGACAGAACTTAATGGGCCCGCTAACAGCGCGATT
TGCTGGTGACCCAATGCGACCAGATGCTCCACGCCCAGTCGCGTACCGTCTTCATGGGAGAAAATAATAC
TGTTGATGGGTGTCTGGTCAGAGACATCAAGAAATAACGCCGGAACATTAGTGCAGGCAGCTTCCACAGC
AATGGCATCCTGGTCATCCAGCGGATAGTTAATGATCAGCCCACTGACGCGTTGCGCGAGAAGATTGTGC
ACCGCCGCTTTACAGGCTTCGACGCCGCTTCGTTCTACCATCGACACCACCACGCTGGCACCCAGTTGAT
CGGCGCGAGATTTAATCGCCGCGACAATTTGCGACGGCGCGTGCAGGGCCAGACTGGAGGTGGCAACGCC
AATCAGCAACGACTGTTTGCCCGCCAGTTGTTGTGCCACGCGGTTGGGAATGTAATTCAGCTCCGCCATC
GCCGCTTCCACTTTTTCCCGCGTTTTCGCAGAAACGTGGCTGGCCTGGTTCACCACGCGGGAAACGGTCT
GATAAGAGACACCGGCATACTCTGCGACATCGTATAACGTTACTGGTTTCACATTCACCACCCTGAATTG
ACTCTCTTCCGGGCGCTATCATGCCATACCGCGAAAGGTTTTGCGCCATTCGATGGTGTCCGGGATCTCG
ACGCTCTCCCTTATGCGACTCCTGCATTAGGAAGCAGCCCAGTAGTAGGTTGAGGCCGTTGAGCACCGCC
GCCGCAAGGAATGGTGCATGCAAGGA
